>Addgene plasmid #49127 | pEMS1997 | addgene full sequence | sequence record 127691 | Addgene NGS result
AGCGCCCAATACGCAAACCGCCTCTCCCCGCGCGTTGGCCGATTCATTAATGCAGCTGGCACGACAGGTT
TCCCGACTGGAAAGCGGGCAGTGAGCGCAACGCAATTAATGTGAGTTAGCTCACTCATTAGGCACCCCAG
GCTTTACACTTTATGCTTCCGGCTCGTATGTTGTGTGGAATTGTGAGCGGATAACAATTTCACACAGGAA
ACAGCTATGACCATGATTACGCCAGATTTAATTAAGGCCTTAATTAGGCTGCGCGCTCGCTCGCTCACTG
AGGCCGCCCGGGCAAAGCCCGGGCGTCGGGCGACCTTTGGTCGCCCGGCCTCAGTGAGCGAGCGAGCGCG
CAGAGAGGGAGTGGCCAACTCCATCACTAGGGGTTCCTTGTAGTTAATGATTAACCCGCCATGCTACTTA
TCTACGTAGCCATGCTCTAGGAAGATCGGAATTCCCTAGGCCGGCCACATGTGGGCCTACGCACATCTTT
GCTGAGGGAGTGCTTCTCCATGAAGAAGGCCAGATTCCATGTTTACTGCTTCGGGCGGCACCAGCGTTCC
ATAATTCCCATCACTCTTGGGAGATGCCCTGGGAACTTCAGCCTCCCTCTGAATAGAGGATACGAACTGC
CAGTTGGCTCTATGACCTGTAACTAATCCTATCTCAACGTTAAACCCACAGTTCATTTGTTTTTGTTTGT
TTTGAGAAAGAAAGTTGAGTTTCCTGAGAAATGAACTCACTTTGATCTTGACACATGAAGTCAAAGTTCA
ACATTTCTGTAGTGTCTTTCTGCTTAGAAGGCACTGATAGGCATCAAGTAGATGGAGCGTCACAGGCATT
TCCAAAGGGCTGGGTGTTTATGACCAATCGGGATAATTACATGCTTGTTCAGGTACGGGTTGCTCCTGGC
TATAGAGACAAAGTGTGTGGAAAGAGGAATGGAGATTCGATCAGAAGTTTAAATAGAAACAGTCCTTTTT
TACTTGGAGTCAGGGATTGGGGGAATGGAGTGCATTAGCTTCAGGAGAGTTAAGAGAAAGTCAACCACTC
CCATTGGCTGGTCAACTGCACCCCTCATGTGCAGAGACCTAGGGGGACGAAGCTTCTGTCTGCCAGCTGT
CATTCCACAGCAGAGGTGGGGTCCACGGCACCACCCTCAGCCTGTCACCAGCTCAGCCTGGAACAACAGC
ACACATCCAAGATGCAAAGGAAGGCTTCCTTCTGGGGCTTTTTCTGGACATGGAGAAACTCAAAGACTGC
CTGGAGAAGGTCACAGCTGTAATATTGACCTCGTTTGCAATCTTTCCACCCAGCAGGATAAAAATACCTT
TTAAAAAAAGAAAGCTTAGAAGAGGGCATTCTCAGAAACCAACCTTCTTAACAACTCACACTTCTCTATT
CCTGGGCCAGCTCGTTTTCAGCCATTGTTATGTGCAAGTCTTGATAGAAAAAGCCAGCCAGGGCTCTGCA
GAATCAGAAAAAATAGGAAGAGAGTCTGGGGCTCCACAGGCAGGAGCTTGCAGGCAGAAAGGGCCCCGGG
CACATGGCATCTTCTCCTGGCAGACCCGATTAGTCACCGAGAGGAGGCCTGGTAAATGGTTACCTATGGT
GGGTGAGAGGATGTGTGGTTATTTTAAAAGCCTATCAAGCCTAGTTGAGGGCCGAAGGAAGGGGGAAGTG
GGGGGAGGCCAAGGCCAGGCAGTAGCATAAATGGTGAGCAGGGTGAGGTTATGGAGACCGCTCTTGTCAG
AATTCATATCCTTCTGAGTGGTGTTTGCATTCTTGAGCCTGGGGTGGGTGGCGGAGGGCCCAACAAGTGC
GGTACAGCCCAAGACGTCTACCTCCCCTTACACACACACAGCCCCTAGCTACATGAAGCTGATTTATCTC
TTGTTGCTGTAGATATTTTTGGCAACAATCGATCCCTTTAAAATTTTTATTTTCCACTTTACAGAAAAAA
TGCAGCAAACGCCAAACCCTAGTGACTGACATTGCCTGGTGTTCATGTCTAATCCTTGCTCATGTTTATA
GCCATAGTCATTCTTGTGAAGCTACTATTTTGTGTCCTGATTTTTCACTTACTATGTTTTTGTCTTCACA
TGTGTAGGTAGCTAAGTTGCAGTCACCAAAAACCCCAAATAGGTAGGAGACATCCATGCGCCATTTCTAT
TAGCCAGTTCCTAGCCATCCTCCTAACTGTTGGATCTGGAGGGTTAGCCTCAGATCATTGCAGTTATAAA
CAGTCCATCCCTGGCTATCTTTTCTAGAAGGGTCCAGTGTCATCTCAGCTAGGCAGAAACGTATTTCAAC
TCCCAAACTGTTTCAAGAGTTTGAAAAGCTCAGGCCCAGAAGAAACAGAGTGAGCAGTTGAACAGTCTTA
CAACTGCTGCTTACAACTTTATAACAGGCCATAGGTTTAAAGTCCAAAAGGGCTCAAATTTCTACCCCAC
GTTTGACGACTCAGACCTCAAGCCAGAGCTGAGCTGACTTCCCTGCGCCCAGGCCACGGCGGTGAAATGA
AGGCACAGCAGCCCCGGCCAGGCCCTCCCAGTGGAGGCACAGGGGGACGGCGACACCAACCACCCCAGCC
CAGTTCTTCATTCCTTCATTGTGGAAGTCTTTATTGTGAGACTCTGGGGACGGAGAGGAATTAGACAAGG
GCCTCTAAGCTGAGCTCACATCCCAGCCGGTCAGTCAGATAAACGCATGGGTATCGAGTACTGCTAGGTC
CCAGGAAGAAAGAGAGAGCAGCTTTCGGGATGGGGACGATGGGGAGGTGTCCGAGGTCAAGAGAAAGCGG
CACGAGCAGACCCCTGTGTGCCGTCCTGTGGGCGCGGGGCGGCAGGGGAGGCGCACACCTGCTCCTTTGT
GCAGCCTCCCCCCTCCCGCAAAGTTAAAGAGCAGGAAAGTCAGGATTCCTCGCTCGGCCCTGCCCTGCCG
GCTGCTCCGCGCTCCGCTCCTCCCTGCGAGCGTGTGTGTGTGTCGGGGGTCCCTCCCCTCCTGGCTCTGG
GGTCGGGCGCGCACCCCGCCCCGTAGCGCGGCCCCTCCCTGGCGAGCGCAACCCCATCCAGCGGGAGCGC
GGAGCCGCGGCCGCGGGGAAGCATTAAGTTTATTCGCCTCAAAGTGACGCAAAAATTCTTCAAGAGCTCT
TTGGCGGCGGCTATCTAGAGATCAGACTATGTGAGGGCCCGCGGGTACAAATACGGCCGCGCCGGCGCCC
CTCCGCACAGCCAGCGCCGCCGGGTGCCTCGAGGGCGCGAGGCCAGCCCGCCTGCCCAGCCCGGGACCAG
CCGGCGCGCCGAAGTTGGTCGTGAGGCACTGGGCAGGTAAGTATCAAGGTTACAAGACAGGTTTAAGGAG
ACCAATAGAAACTGGGCTTGTCGAGACAGAGAAGACTCTTGCGTTTCTGATAGGCACCTATTGGTCTTAC
TGACATCCACTTTGCCTTTCTCTCCACAGGTGTCCACTCCCAGGCGGCCGCCACCATGTCCAACCTGCTG
ACTGTGCACCAAAACCTGCCTGCCCTCCCTGTGGATGCCACCTCTGATGAAGTCAGGAAGAACCTGATGG
ACATGTTCAGGGACAGGCAGGCCTTCTCTGAACACACCTGGAAGATGCTCCTGTCTGTGTGCAGATCCTG
GGCTGCCTGGTGCAAGCTGAACAACAGGAAATGGTTCCCTGCTGAACCTGAGGATGTGAGGGACTACCTC
CTGTACCTGCAAGCCAGAGGCCTGGCTGTGAAGACCATCCAACAGCACCTGGGCCAGCTCAACATGCTGC
ACAGGAGATCTGGCCTGCCTCGCCCTTCTGACTCCAATGCTGTGTCCCTGGTGATGAGGAGAATCAGAAA
GGAGAATGTGGATGCTGGGGAGAGAGCCAAGCAGGCCCTGGCCTTTGAACGCACTGACTTTGACCAAGTC
AGATCCCTGATGGAGAACTCTGACAGATGCCAGGACATCAGGAACCTGGCCTTCCTGGGCATTGCCTACA
ACACCCTGCTGCGCATTGCCGAAATTGCCAGAATCAGAGTGAAGGACATCTCCCGCACCGATGGTGGGAG
AATGCTGATCCACATTGGCAGGACCAAGACCCTGGTGTCCACAGCTGGTGTGGAGAAGGCCCTGTCCCTG
GGGGTTACCAAGCTGGTGGAGAGATGGATCTCTGTGTCTGGTGTGGCTGATGACCCCAACAACTACCTGT
TCTGCCGGGTCAGAAAGAATGGTGTGGCTGCCCCTTCTGCCACCTCCCAACTGTCCACCCGGGCCCTGGA
AGGGATCTTTGAGGCCACCCACCGCCTGATCTATGGTGCCAAGGATGACTCTGGGCAGAGATACCTGGCC
TGGTCTGGCCACTCTGCCAGAGTGGGTGCTGCCAGGGACATGGCCAGGGCTGGTGTGTCCATCCCTGAAA
TCATGCAGGCTGGTGGCTGGACCAATGTGAACATAGTGATGAACTACATCAGAAACCTGGACTCTGAGAC
TGGGGCCATGGTGAGGCTGCTCGAGGATGGGGACTGAGCGGCCGCGATCGCAGACATGATAAGATACATT
GATGAGTTTGGACAAACCACAACTAGAATGCAGTGAAAAAAATGCTTTATTTGTGAAATTTGTGATGCTA
TTGCTTTATTTGTAACCATTATAAGCTGCAATAAACAAGTTAACAACAACAATTGCATTCATTTTATGTT
TCAGGTTCAGGGGGAGATGTGGGAGGTTTTTTAAAGCAAGTAAAACCTCTACAAATGTGGTAGTCGAAAT
TCCCGATAAGGATCTTCCTAGAGCATGGCTACGTAGATAAGTAGCATGGCGGGTTAATCATTAACTACAA
GGAACCCCTAGTGATGGAGTTGGCCACTCCCTCTCTGCGCGCTCGCTCGCTCACTGAGGCCGGGCGACCA
AAGGTCGCCCGACGCCCGGGCTTTGCCCGGGCGGCCTCAGTGAGCGAGCGAGCGCGCAGCCTTAATTAAC
CTAATTCACTGGCCGTCGTTTTACAACGTCGTGACTGGGAAAACCCTGGCGTTACCCAACTTAATCGCCT
TGCAGCACATCCCCCTTTCGCCAGCTGGCGTAATAGCGAAGAGGCCCGCACCGATCGCCCTTCCCAACAG
TTGCGCAGCCTGAATGGCGAATGGG
[124 nt withheld, positions 5136-5259]
C
[91 nt withheld, positions 5261-5351]
A
[49 nt withheld, positions 5353-5401]
CCTTTGACGTTGGAGTCCACGTTCTTT
[37 nt withheld, positions 5429-5465]
ACCCTATCTCGGTCTATTCTTTTGATTTATAAGGGATTTTGCCGATTTCGGCCTATTGGTTAAAAAATGA
GCTGATTTAACAAAAATTTAACGCGAATTTTAACAAAATATTAACGCTTACAATTTAGGTGGCACTTTTC
GGGGAAATGTGCGCGGAACCCCTATTTGTTTATTTTTCTAAATACATTCAAATATGTATCCGCTCATGAG
ACAATAACCCTGATAAATGCTTCAATAATATTGAAAAAGGAAGAGTATGAGTATTCAACATTTCCGTGTC
GCCCTTATTCCCTTTTTTGCGGCATTTTGCCTTCCTGTTTTTGCTCACCCAGAAACGCTGGTGAAAGTAA
AAGATGCTGAAGATCAGTTGGGTGCACGAGTGGGTTACATCGAACTGGATCTCAACAGCGGTAAGATCCT
TGAGAGTTTTCGCCCCGAAGAACGTTTTCCAATGATGAGCACTTTTAAAGTTCTGCTATGTGGCGCGGTA
TTATCCCGTATTGACGCCGGGCAAGAGCAACTCGGTCGCCGCATACACTATTCTCAGAATGACTTGGTTG
AGTACTCACCAGTCACAGAAAAGCATCTTACGGATGGCATGACAGTAAGAGAATTATGCAGTGCTGCCAT
AACCATGAGTGATAACACTGCGGCCAACTTACTTCTGACAACGATCGGAGGACCGAAGGAGCTAACCGCT
TTTTTGCACAACATGGGGGATCATGTAACTCGCCTTGATCGTTGGGAACCGGAGCTGAATGAAGCCATAC
CAAACGACGAGCGTGACACCACGATGCCTGTAGCAATGGCAACAACGTTGCGCAAACTATTAACTGGCGA
ACTACTTACTCTAGCTTCCCGGCAACAATTAATAGACTGGATGGAGGCGGATAAAGTTGCAGGACCACTT
CTGCGCTCGGCCCTTCCGGCTGGCTGGTTTATTGCTGATAAATCTGGAGCCGGTGAGCGTGGGTCTCGCG
GTATCATTGCAGCACTGGGGCCAGATGGTAAGCCCTCCCGTATCGTAGTTATCTACACGACGGGGAGTCA
GGCAACTATGGATGAACGAAATAGACAGATCGCTGAGATAGGTGCCTCACTGATTAAGCATTGGTAACTG
TCAGACCAAGTTTACTCATATATACTTTAGATTGATTTAAAACTTCATTTTTAATTTAAAAGGATCTAGG
TGAAGATCCTTTTTGATAATCTCATGACCAAAATCCCTTAACGTGAGTTTTCGTTCCACTGAGCGTCAGA
CCCCGTAGAAAAGATCAAAGGATCTTCTTGAGATCCTTTTTTTCTGCGCGTAATCTGCTGCTTGCAAACA
AAAAAACCACCGCTACCAGCGGTGGTTTGTTTGCCGGATCAAGAGCTACCAACTCTTTTTCCGAAGGTAA
CTGGCTTCAGCAGAGCGCAGATACCAAATACTGTTCTTCTAGTGTAGCCGTAGTTAGGCCACCACTTCAA
GAACTCTGTAGCACCGCCTACATACCTCGCTCTGCTAATCCTGTTACCAGTGGCTGCTGCCAGTGGCGAT
AAGTCGTGTCTTACCGGGTTGGACTCAAGACGATAGTTACCGGATAAGGCGCAGCGGTCGGGCTGAACGG
GGGGTTCGTGCACACAGCCCAGCTTGGAGCGAACGACCTACACCGAACTGAGATACCTACAGCGTGAGCT
ATGAGAAAGCGCCACGCTTCCCGAAGGGAGAAAGGCGGACAGGTATCCGGTAAGCGGCAGGGTCGGAACA
GGAGAGCGCACGAGGGAGCTTCCAGGGGGAAACGCCTGGTATCTTTATAGTCCTGTCGGGTTTCGCCACC
TCTGACTTGAGCGTCGATTTTTGTGATGCTCGTCAGGGGGGCGGAGCCTATGGAAAAACGCCAGCAACGC
GGCCTTTTTACGGTTCCTGGCCTTTTGCTGGCCTTTTGCTCACATGTTCTTTCCTGCGTTATCCCCTGAT
TCTGTGGATAACCGTATTACCGCCTTTGAGTGAGCTGATACCGCTCGCCGCAGCCGAACGACCGAGCGCA
GCGAGTCAGTGAGCGAGGAAGCGGAAG
Features (pLannotate 1.2.2; 15 found; start..end, strand, type, name):
      2..94      +  CDS            lacI (fragment): lac repressor; lacI; The lac repressor binds to the lac operator to inhibit transcription in E. coli. This inhibition can be relieved by adding lactose or isopropyl-β-D-thiogalactopyranoside (IPTG).
    107..128     +  protein_bind   CAP binding site: CAP binding activates transcription in the presence of cAMP. E. coli catabolite activator protein
    143..173     +  promoter       lac promoter: promoter for the E. coli lac operon
    181..197     +  protein_bind   lac operator: The lac repressor binds to the lac operator to inhibit transcription in E. coli. This inhibition can be relieved by adding lactose or isopropyl-β-D-thiogalactopyranoside (IPTG). lac repressor encoded by lacI
    258..388     -  repeat_region  AAV2 ITR (fragment): inverted terminal repeat of adeno-associated virus serotype 2 inverted
   3327..3459    +  intron         chimeric intron: chimera between introns from human β-globin and immunoglobulin heavy chain genes
   3486..4514    +  CDS            cre: RECR_BPP1 - Experimental evidence at protein level: Swiss-Prot protein existence level 1. Catalyzes site-specific recombination between two 34-base- pair LOXP sites. Its role is to maintain the phage genome as a monomeric unit-copy plasmid in the lysogenic state. From Escherichia phage P1 (Bacteriophage P1).
   4540..4661    -  polyA_signal   SV40 poly(A) signal: SV40 polyadenylation signal
   4684..4752    -  CDS            large T antigen (fragment): large T antigen from SV40 (simian virus 40)
   4830..4960    +  repeat_region  AAV2 ITR (fragment): inverted terminal repeat of adeno-associated virus serotype 2 inverted
   4974..5131    +  CDS            lacZα (fragment): LacZα fragment of β-galactosidase; lacZ fragment
   5136..5564    +  rep_origin     f1 ori (sequence partly withheld): f1 bacteriophage origin of replication; arrow indicates direction of (+) strand synthesis
   5617..5721    +  promoter       AmpR promoter: bla
   5722..6582    +  CDS            AmpR: β-lactamase; bla; confers resistance to ampicillin, carbenicillin, and related antibiotics
   6753..7341    +  rep_origin     ori: high-copy-number ColE1/pMB1/pBR322/pUC origin of replication
