[The description below was written by a language model from this plasmid's Addgene catalogue record and pLannotate feature annotations shown in this document.]
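Description:
pEMS1997 is a single-stranded AAV transfer plasmid (ssAAV-Ple198-iCre, 7,522 nt) built on an AAV2 backbone, designed for packaging a cell-type-restricted Cre recombinase cassette into recombinant AAV for delivery to mammalian cells. The plasmid backbone carries a ColE1/pUC-type origin of replication, an f1 phage origin, and the β-lactamase gene with its own promoter for ampicillin selection. Remnants of a lac-based cloning vector (lacI and lacZα fragments, CAP site, lac promoter and operator) flank the viral cassette. Although the origin is annotated as a high-copy type, the catalogue lists the plasmid as low copy and specifies a recombination-deficient strain, consistent with the need to keep the repeat-rich ITRs intact.

The payload sits between two AAV2 inverted terminal repeats, which supply the cis signals for genome replication and encapsidation. Expression is driven by Ple198, a MiniPromoter derived from regulatory sequence of SLC6A4, the serotonin transporter gene. The automated feature table does not annotate this element, but the roughly 2.9 kb unannotated stretch between the upstream ITR and the chimeric intron is the likely location, and the depositor points to the annotated GenBank file for its exact position. The promoter is followed by a chimeric β-globin/immunoglobulin intron, which generally enhances transcript processing and expression. Next comes the iCre coding sequence, a codon-improved version of phage P1 Cre that recombines loxP sites, and then an SV40 polyadenylation signal with an adjoining large T antigen fragment. The construct is suited to testing the specificity of the SLC6A4 MiniPromoter and to driving Cre-mediated recombination of floxed alleles or reporters in the cells where it is active.
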