Addgene plasmid #49127: pEMS1997
Purpose: AAV plasmid with SLC6A4 (Ple198) promoter driving expression of iCre.
Depositing lab: Elizabeth Simpson. Depositing organization: University of British Columbia. Publication: New MiniPromoter Ple345 (NEFL) Drives Strong and Specific Expression in Retinal Ganglion Cells of Mouse and Primate Retina. Simpson E, Korecki AJ, Fornes O, McGill TJ, Cueva-Vargas JL, Agostinone J, Farkas RA, Hickmott JW, Lam SL, Mathelier A, Renner LM, Stoddard J, Zhou M, Di Polo A, Neuringer M, Wasserman WW. Hum Gene Ther. 2018 Jul 31. doi: 10.1089/hum.2018.118. PubMed 30062914.
Backbone
  Vector backbone: AAV2
  Vector type: Mammalian Expression, AAV
Growth in bacteria
  Bacterial resistance: Ampicillin, 100 μg/mL
  Growth temperature: 30°C
  Growth strain: Stbl2
  Copy number: Low Copy
Gene/Insert
  Gene/Insert name: ssAAV-Ple198-iCre (alt name: iCre)
  Species: Synthetic
  Promoter: SLC6A4
  Cloning method: Restriction Enzyme; 5′ cloning site Unknown (unknown if destroyed); 3′ cloning site Unknown (unknown if destroyed)
Terms and licenses: Academic/Nonprofit Terms; Industry Terms: Not Available to Industry
Depositor comments: Please see the annotated GenBank file and the additional image file for the specific location of the minipromoter in this plasmid.
How to cite: pEMS1997 was a gift from Elizabeth Simpson (Addgene plasmid # 49127 ; http://n2t.net/addgene:49127 ; RRID:Addgene_49127)
