>Addgene plasmid #49127 | pEMS1997 | addgene partial sequence | sequence record 80666 | M13-Rev 5'-CAGGAAACAGCTATGACC-3'
AAAACCCTGGCGTTACCCAACTTAATCGCCTTGCAGCACATCCCCCTTTCGCCAGCTGGCGTAATAGCGA
AGAGGCCCGCACCGATCGCCCTTCCCAACAGTTGCGCAGCCTGAATGGCGAATGGG
[124 nt withheld, positions 127-250]
C
[91 nt withheld, positions 252-342]
A
[49 nt withheld, positions 344-392]
CCTTTGACGTTGGAGTCCACGTTCTTT
[37 nt withheld, positions 420-456]
ACCCTATCTCGGTCTATTCTTTTGATTTATAAGGGATTTTGCCGATTTCGGCCTATTGGTTAAAAAATGA
GCTGATTTAACAAAAATTTAACGCGAATTTTAACAAAATATTAACGCTTACAATTTAGGTGGCACTTTTC
GGGGAAATGTGCGCGGAACCCCTATTTGTTTATTTTTCTAAATACATTCAAATATGTATCCGCTCATGAG
ACAATAACCCTGATAAATGCTTCAATAATATTGAAAAAGGAAGAGTATGAGTATTCAACATTTCCGTGTC
GCCCTTATTCCCTTTTTTGCGGCATTTTGCCTTCCTGTTTTTGCTCACCCAG
