>Addgene plasmid #49127 | pEMS1997 | addgene partial sequence | sequence record 83626 | pCAGGS-3 5'-TCCTTAAACCTGTCTTGTAA-3'
ACCAACTTCGGCGCGCCGGCTGGTCCCGGGCTGGGCAGGCGGGCTGGCCTCGCGCCCTCGAGGCACCCGG
CGGCGCTGGCTGTGCGGAGGGGCGCCGGCGCGGCCGTATTTGTACCCGCGGGCCCTCACATAGTCTGATC
TCTAGATAGCCGCCGCCAAAGAGCTCTTGAAGAATTTTTGCGTCACTTTGAGGCGAATAAACTTAATGCT
TCCCCGCGGCCGCGGCTCCGCGCTCCCGCTGGATGGGGTTGCGCTCGCCAGGGAGGGGCCGCGCTACGGG
GCGGGGTGCGCGCCCGACCCCAGAGCCAGGAGGGGAGGGACCCCCGACACACACACACGCTCGCAGGGAG
GAGCGGAGCGCGGAGCAGCCGGCAGGGCAGGGCCGAGCGAGGAATCCTGACTTTCCTGCTCTTTAACTTT
GCGGGAGGGGGGAGGCTGCACAAAGGAGCAGGTGTGCGCCTCCCCTGCCGCCCCGCGCCCACAGGACGGC
ACACAGGGGTCTGCTCGTGCCGCTTTCTCTTGACCTCGGACACCTCCCCATCGTCCCCATCCCGAAAGCT
GCTCTCTCTTTCTTCCTGGGACCTAGCAGTACTCGATACCCATGCGTTTATCTGACTGACCGGCTGGGAT
GTGAGCTCAGCTTAGAGGCCCTTGTCTAATTCCTCTCCGTCCCCAGAGTCTCACAATAAAGACTTCCACA
ATGAAGGAATGAAGAACTGGGCTGGGGTGGTTGGTGTCGCCGTCCCCCTGTGCCTCCACTGGGAGGGCCT
GGCCGGGGCTGCTGTGCCTT
