>Addgene plasmid #49127 | pEMS1997 | addgene partial sequence | sequence record 83688 | chim-int-F 5'-TCTTACTGACATCCACTTTGCC-3'
CCAGGCGGCCGCCACCATGTCCAACCTGCTGACTGTGCACCAAAACCTGCCTGCCCTCCCTGTGGATGCC
ACCTCTGATGAAGTCAGGAAGAACCTGATGGACATGTTCAGGGACAGGCAGGCCTTCTCTGAACACACCT
GGAAGATGCTCCTGTCTGTGTGCAGATCCTGGGCTGCCTGGTGCAAGCTGAACAACAGGAAATGGTTCCC
TGCTGAACCTGAGGATGTGAGGGACTACCTCCTGTACCTGCAAGCCAGAGGCCTGGCTGTGAAGACCATC
CAACAGCACCTGGGCCAGCTCAACATGCTGCACAGGAGATCTGGCCTGCCTCGCCCTTCTGACTCCAATG
CTGTGTCCCTGGTGATGAGGAGAATCAGAAAGGAGAATGTGGATGCTGGGGAGAGAGCCAAGCAGGCCCT
GGCCTTTGAACGCACTGACTTTGACCAAGTCAGATCCCTGATGGAGAACTCTGACAGATGCCAGGACATC
AGGAACCTGGCCTTCCTGGGCATTGCCTACAACACCCTGCTGCGCATTGCCGAAATTGCCAGAATCAGAG
TGAAGGACATCTCCCGCACCGATGGTGGGAGAATGCTGATCCACATTGGCAGGACCAAGACCCTGGTGTC
CACAGCTGGTGTGGAGAAGGCCCTGTCCCTGGGGGTTACCAAGCTGGTGGAGAGATGGATCTCTGTGTCT
GGTGTGGCTGATGACCCCAACAACTACCTGTTCTGCCGGGTCAGAAAGAATGGTGTGGCTGCCCCTTCTG
CCACCTCCCAACTGTCCACCCGGGCCCTGGAAGGGATCTTTGAGGCCACCCACCGCCTGATCTATGGTGC
CAAGGATGACTCTGGGCAGAGATACCTGGCCTGG
